Addgene plasmid #101044: SpyCas9(WT)
Purpose: Express Streptococcus pyogenes Cas9
Depositing lab: Zhiwei Huang. Depositing organization: Harbin Institute of Technology. Publication: Structural basis of CRISPR-SpyCas9 inhibition by an anti-CRISPR protein. Dong D, Guo M, Wang S, Zhu Y, Wang S, Xiong Z, Yang J, Xu Z, Huang Z. Nature. 2017 Jun 15;546(7658):436-439. doi: 10.1038/nature22377. Epub 2017 Apr 27. PubMed 28448066.
Backbone
  Vector backbone: pGEX-6P-1
  Vector type: Bacterial Expression
Growth in bacteria
  Bacterial resistance: Ampicillin, 100 μg/mL
  Growth temperature: 37°C
  Growth strain: DH5alpha
  Copy number: Unknown
Gene/Insert
  Gene/Insert name: SpyCas9
  Species: Synthetic
  Tag / fusion protein: GST (N terminal on backbone)
  Cloning method: Restriction Enzyme; 5′ cloning site BamH1 (not destroyed); 3′ cloning site Xho1 (not destroyed)
Terms and licenses: Academic/Nonprofit Terms; Industry Terms: Not Available to Industry
How to cite: SpyCas9(WT) was a gift from Zhiwei Huang (Addgene plasmid # 101044 ; http://n2t.net/addgene:101044 ; RRID:Addgene_101044)
