[The description below was written by a language model from this plasmid's Addgene catalogue record and the feature table of its GenBank file.]
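Description:
SpyCas9(WT) is a 9,075 bp bacterial expression plasmid built on the pGEX-6P-1 backbone for producing wild-type Streptococcus pyogenes Cas9 as a GST fusion protein in E. coli. It replicates from a ColE1/pMB1-type origin and is selected through the beta-lactamase (AmpR) gene, which confers ampicillin resistance; the catalogue lists the copy number as unknown. The backbone also carries its own lacI gene with its promoter, supplying lac repressor in the host, along with a residual lac promoter/operator and lacZ-alpha fragment typical of pGEX vectors.

The expression cassette is driven by the tac promoter, a strong trp/lac hybrid, followed by a lac operator, so transcription is held off by LacI and switched on with IPTG. The reading frame begins with Schistosoma japonicum glutathione S-transferase, continues through a human rhinovirus 3C (PreScission) protease recognition site, and then runs into the Cas9 coding sequence, which was inserted between the BamHI and XhoI sites, both of which are retained. The insert is recorded as synthetic. This arrangement allows the fusion to be captured on glutathione affinity resin and the GST tag then removed by 3C protease cleavage to release Cas9. No nuclear localisation signals or additional tags are annotated, and no guide RNA cassette is present, so guide RNA must be supplied separately.

The construct is intended for recombinant production of the Cas9 endonuclease, and the associated publication concerns the structural basis of SpyCas9 inhibition by an anti-CRISPR protein, which is consistent with use in purification for structural and biochemical studies.
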