LOCUS       Exported 9075 bp ds-DNA circular SYN 12-MAY-2021
DEFINITION  Express Streptococcus pyogenes Cas9.
ACCESSION   .
VERSION     .
KEYWORDS    SpyCas9(WT)
SOURCE      synthetic DNA construct
  ORGANISM  synthetic DNA construct
REFERENCE   1 (bases 1 to 9075)
  AUTHORS   Dong, Guo M, Wang S, Zhu Y, Wang S, Xiong Z, Yang J, Xu Z, Huang Z
  TITLE     Structural basis of CRISPR-SpyCas9 inhibition by an anti-CRISPR
            protein.
  JOURNAL   Nature. 2017 Jun 15;546(7658):436-439. doi: 10.1038/nature22377.
            Epub 2017 Apr 27.
  PUBMED    28448066
REFERENCE   2 (bases 1 to 9075)
  AUTHORS   .
  TITLE     Direct Submission
  JOURNAL   Exported May 12, 2021 from SnapGene Server 1.1.58
            http://www.snapgene.com
FEATURES             Location/Qualifiers
     source          1..9075
                     /organism="synthetic DNA construct"
                     /mol_type="other DNA"
     promoter        530..560
                     /label=lac promoter
                     /note="promoter for the E. coli lac operon"
     protein_bind    568..584
                     /label=lac operator
                     /bound_moiety="lac repressor encoded by lacI"
                     /note="The lac repressor binds to the lac operator to
                     inhibit transcription in E. coli. This inhibition can be
                     relieved by adding lactose or
                     isopropyl-beta-D-thiogalactopyranoside (IPTG)."
     primer_bind     592..608
                     /label=M13 rev
                     /note="common sequencing primer, one of multiple similar
                     variants"
     primer_bind     592..608
                     /label=M13 Reverse
                     /note="In lacZ gene. Also called M13-rev"
     CDS             604..1131
                     /codon_start=1
                     /gene="lacZ fragment"
                     /product="LacZ-alpha fragment of beta-galactosidase"
                     /label=lacZ-alpha
                     /translation="MTMITDSLAVVLQRRDWENPGVTQLNRLAAHPPFASWRNSEEART
                     DRPSQQLRSLNGEWRFAWFPAPEAVPESWLECDLPEADTVVVPSNWQMHGYDAPIYTNV
                     TYPITVNPPFVPTENPTGCYSLTFNVDESWLQEGQTRIIFDGVGISLSTARCTNASGVR
                     QPSEAVVWLCRS"
     primer_bind     complement(624..641)
                     /label=M13 Forward
                     /note="In lacZ gene. Also called M13-F20 or M13 (-21)
                     Forward"
     primer_bind     complement(624..640)
                     /label=M13 fwd
                     /note="common sequencing primer, one of multiple similar
                     variants"
     primer_bind     complement(633..655)
                     /label=M13/pUC Forward
                     /note="In lacZ gene"
     promoter        1233..1261
                     /label=tac promoter
                     /note="strong E. coli promoter; hybrid between the trp and
                     lac UV5 promoters"
     protein_bind    1269..1285
                     /label=lac operator
                     /bound_moiety="lac repressor encoded by lacI"
                     /note="The lac repressor binds to the lac operator to
                     inhibit transcription in E. coli. This inhibition can be
                     relieved by adding lactose or
                     isopropyl-beta-D-thiogalactopyranoside (IPTG)."
     CDS             1308..1961
                     /codon_start=1
                     /product="glutathione S-transferase from Schistosoma
                     japonicum"
                     /label=GST
                     /translation="MSPILGYWKIKGLVQPTRLLLEYLEEKYEEHLYERDEGDKWRNKK
                     FELGLEFPNLPYYIDGDVKLTQSMAIIRYIADKHNMLGGCPKERAEISMLEGAVLDIRY
                     GVSRIAYSKDFETLKVDFLSKLPEMLKMFEDRLCHKTYLNGDHVTHPDFMLYDALDVVL
                     YMDPMCLDAFPKLVCFKKRIEAIPQIDKYLKSSKYIAWPLQGWQATFGGGDHPPK"
     primer_bind     1919..1941
                     /label=pGEX 5'
                     /note="pGEX vectors, Glutathione-S-transferase, forward
                     primer"
     CDS             1968..1991
                     /codon_start=1
                     /product="recognition and cleavage site for human
                     rhinovirus 3C and PreScission proteases"
                     /label=HRV 3C site
                     /translation="LEVLFQGP"
     CDS             2001..6104
                     /codon_start=1
                     /product="Cas9 (Csn1) endonuclease from the Streptococcus
                     pyogenes Type II CRISPR/Cas system"
                     /label=Cas9
                     /note="generates RNA-guided double strand breaks in DNA"
                     /translation="MDKKYSIGLDIGTNSVGWAVITDEYKVPSKKFKVLGNTDRHSIKK
                     NLIGALLFDSGETAEATRLKRTARRRYTRRKNRICYLQEIFSNEMAKVDDSFFHRLEES
                     FLVEEDKKHERHPIFGNIVDEVAYHEKYPTIYHLRKKLVDSTDKADLRLIYLALAHMIK
                     FRGHFLIEGDLNPDNSDVDKLFIQLVQTYNQLFEENPINASGVDAKAILSARLSKSRRL
                     ENLIAQLPGEKKNGLFGNLIALSLGLTPNFKSNFDLAEDAKLQLSKDTYDDDLDNLLAQ
                     IGDQYADLFLAAKNLSDAILLSDILRVNTEITKAPLSASMIKRYDEHHQDLTLLKALVR
                     QQLPEKYKEIFFDQSKNGYAGYIDGGASQEEFYKFIKPILEKMDGTEELLVKLNREDLL
                     RKQRTFDNGSIPHQIHLGELHAILRRQEDFYPFLKDNREKIEKILTFRIPYYVGPLARG
                     NSRFAWMTRKSEETITPWNFEEVVDKGASAQSFIERMTNFDKNLPNEKVLPKHSLLYEY
                     FTVYNELTKVKYVTEGMRKPAFLSGEQKKAIVDLLFKTNRKVTVKQLKEDYFKKIECFD
                     SVEISGVEDRFNASLGTYHDLLKIIKDKDFLDNEENEDILEDIVLTLTLFEDREMIEER
                     LKTYAHLFDDKVMKQLKRRRYTGWGRLSRKLINGIRDKQSGKTILDFLKSDGFANRNFM
                     QLIHDDSLTFKEDIQKAQVSGQGDSLHEHIANLAGSPAIKKGILQTVKVVDELVKVMGR
                     HKPENIVIEMARENQTTQKGQKNSRERMKRIEEGIKELGSQILKEHPVENTQLQNEKLY
                     LYYLQNGRDMYVDQELDINRLSDYDVDHIVPQSFLKDDSIDNKVLTRSDKNRGKSDNVP
                     SEEVVKKMKNYWRQLLNAKLITQRKFDNLTKAERGGLSELDKAGFIKRQLVETRQITKH
                     VAQILDSRMNTKYDENDKLIREVKVITLKSKLVSDFRKDFQFYKVREINNYHHAHDAYL
                     NAVVGTALIKKYPKLESEFVYGDYKVYDVRKMIAKSEQEIGKATAKYFFYSNIMNFFKT
                     EITLANGEIRKRPLIETNGETGEIVWDKGRDFATVRKVLSMPQVNIVKKTEVQTGGFSK
                     ESILPKRNSDKLIARKKDWDPKKYGGFDSPTVAYSVLVVAKVEKGKSKKLKSVKELLGI
                     TIMERSSFEKNPIDFLEAKGYKEVKKDLIIKLPKYSLFELENGRKRMLASAGELQKGNE
                     LALPSKYVNFLYLASHYEKLKGSPEDNEQKQLFVEQHKHYLDEIIEQISEFSKRVILAD
                     ANLDKVLSAYNKHRDKPIREQAENIIHLFTLTNLGAPAAFKYFDTTIDRKRYTSTKEVL
                     DATLIHQSITGLYETRIDLSQLGGD"
     primer_bind     complement(6175..6197)
                     /label=pGEX 3'
                     /note="pGEX vectors, reverse primer"
     primer_bind     complement(6342..6360)
                     /label=pBRforEco
                     /note="pBR322 vectors, upsteam of EcoRI site, forward
                     primer"
     promoter        6428..6532
                     /gene="bla"
                     /label=AmpR promoter
     CDS             6533..7393
                     /codon_start=1
                     /gene="bla"
                     /product="beta-lactamase"
                     /label=AmpR
                     /note="confers resistance to ampicillin, carbenicillin, and
                     related antibiotics"
                     /translation="MSIQHFRVALIPFFAAFCLPVFAHPETLVKVKDAEDQLGARVGYI
                     ELDLNSGKILESFRPEERFPMMSTFKVLLCGAVLSRVDAGQEQLGRRIHYSQNDLVEYS
                     PVTEKHLTDGMTVRELCSAAITMSDNTAANLLLTTIGGPKELTAFLHNMGDHVTRLDRW
                     EPELNEAIPNDERDTTMPAAMATTLRKLLTGELLTLASRQQLIDWMEADKVAGPLLRSA
                     LPAGWFIADKSGAGERGSRGIIAALGPDGKPSRIVVIYTTGSQATMDERNRQIAEIGAS
                     LIKHW"
     primer_bind     complement(6751..6770)
                     /label=Amp-R
                     /note="Ampicillin resistance gene, reverse primer"
     rep_origin      7564..8152
                     /direction=RIGHT
                     /label=ori
                     /note="high-copy-number ColE1/pMB1/pBR322/pUC origin of
                     replication"
     primer_bind     8053..8072
                     /label=pBR322ori-F
                     /note="pBR322 origin, forward primer"
     primer_bind     8306..8323
                     /label=L4440
                     /note="L4440 vector, forward primer"
     promoter        8396..8473
                     /gene="lacI"
                     /label=lacI promoter
     CDS             8474..481
                     /codon_start=1
                     /gene="lacI"
                     /product="lac repressor"
                     /label=lacI
                     /note="The lac repressor binds to the lac operator to
                     inhibit transcription in E. coli. This inhibition can be
                     relieved by adding lactose or
                     isopropyl-beta-D-thiogalactopyranoside (IPTG)."
                     /translation="MKPVTLYDVAEYAGVSYQTVSRVVNQASHVSAKTREKVEAAMAEL
                     NYIPNRVAQQLAGKQSLLIGVATSSLALHAPSQIVAAIKSRADQLGASVVVSMVERSGV
                     EACKAAVHNLLAQRVSGLIINYPLDDQDAIAVEAACTNVPALFLDVSDQTPINSIIFSH
                     EDGTRLGVEHLVALGHQQIALLAGPLSSVSARLRLAGWHKYLTRNQIQPIAEREGDWSA
                     MSGFQQTMQMLNEGIVPTAMLVANDQMALGAMRAITESGLRVGADISVVGYDDTEDSSC
                     YIPPLTTIKQDFRLLGQTSVDRLLQLSQGQAVKGNQLLPVSLVKRKTTLAPNTQTASPR
                     ALADSLMQLARQVSRLESGQ"
     primer_bind     complement(8493..8512)
                     /label=LacI-R
                     /note="LacI, reverse primer"
ORIGIN
        1 gcataaatat ctcactcgca atcaaattca gccgatagcg gaacgggaag gcgactggag
       61 tgccatgtcc ggttttcaac aaaccatgca aatgctgaat gagggcatcg ttcccactgc
      121 gatgctggtt gccaacgatc agatggcgct gggcgcaatg cgcgccatta ccgagtccgg
      181 gctgcgcgtt ggtgcggata tctcggtagt gggatacgac gataccgaag acagctcatg
      241 ttatatcccg ccgttaacca ccatcaaaca ggattttcgc ctgctggggc aaaccagcgt
      301 ggaccgcttg ctgcaactct ctcagggcca ggcggtgaag ggcaatcagc tgttgcccgt
      361 ctcactggtg aaaagaaaaa ccacgctagc gcccaatacg caaaccgcct ctccccgcgc
      421 gttggccgat tcattaatgc agctggcacg acaggtttcc cgactggaaa gcgggcagtg
      481 agcgcaacgc aattaatgta agttagctca ctcattaggc accccaggct ttacacttta
      541 tgcttccggc tcgtatgttg tgtggaattg tgagcggata acaatttcac acaggaaaca
      601 gctatgacca tgattacgga ttcactggcc gtcgttttac aacgtcgtga ctgggaaaac
      661 cctggcgtta cccaacttaa tcgccttgca gcacatcccc ctttcgccag ctggcgtaat
      721 agcgaagagg cccgcaccga tcgcccttcc caacagttgc gcagcctgaa tggcgaatgg
      781 cgctttgcct ggtttccggc accagaagcg gtgccggaaa gctggctgga gtgcgatctt
      841 cctgaggccg atactgtcgt cgtcccctca aactggcaga tgcacggtta cgatgcgccc
      901 atctacacca acgtgaccta tcccattacg gtcaatccgc cgtttgttcc cacggagaat
      961 ccgacgggtt gttactcgct cacatttaat gttgatgaaa gctggctaca ggaaggccag
     1021 acgcgaatta tttttgatgg cgttggaatt agcttatcga ctgcacggtg caccaatgct
     1081 tctggcgtca ggcagccatc ggaagctgtg gtatggctgt gcaggtcgta aatcactgca
     1141 taattcgtgt cgctcaaggc gcactcccgt tctggataat gttttttgcg ccgacatcat
     1201 aacggttctg gcaaatattc tgaaatgagc tgttgacaat taatcatcgg ctcgtataat
     1261 gtgtggaatt gtgagcggat aacaatttca cacaggaaac agtattcatg tcccctatac
     1321 taggttattg gaaaattaag ggccttgtgc aacccactcg acttcttttg gaatatcttg
     1381 aagaaaaata tgaagagcat ttgtatgagc gcgatgaagg tgataaatgg cgaaacaaaa
     1441 agtttgaatt gggtttggag tttcccaatc ttccttatta tattgatggt gatgttaaat
     1501 taacacagtc tatggccatc atacgttata tagctgacaa gcacaacatg ttgggtggtt
     1561 gtccaaaaga gcgtgcagag atttcaatgc ttgaaggagc ggttttggat attagatacg
     1621 gtgtttcgag aattgcatat agtaaagact ttgaaactct caaagttgat tttcttagca
     1681 agctacctga aatgctgaaa atgttcgaag atcgtttatg tcataaaaca tatttaaatg
     1741 gtgatcatgt aacccatcct gacttcatgt tgtatgacgc tcttgatgtt gttttataca
     1801 tggacccaat gtgcctggat gcgttcccaa aattagtttg ttttaaaaaa cgtattgaag
     1861 ctatcccaca aattgataag tacttgaaat ccagcaagta tatagcatgg cctttgcagg
     1921 gctggcaagc cacgtttggt ggtggcgacc atcctccaaa atcggatctg gaagttctgt
     1981 tccaggggcc cctgggatcc atggacaaga agtacagcat cggcctggac atcggcacca
     2041 actctgtggg ctgggccgtg atcaccgacg agtacaaggt gcccagcaag aaattcaagg
     2101 tgctgggcaa caccgaccgg cacagcatca agaagaacct gatcggagcc ctgctgttcg
     2161 acagcggcga aacagccgag gccacccggc tgaagagaac cgccagaaga agatacacca
     2221 gacggaagaa ccggatctgc tatctgcaag agatcttcag caacgagatg gccaaggtgg
     2281 acgacagctt cttccacaga ctggaagagt ccttcctggt ggaagaggat aagaagcacg
     2341 agcggcaccc catcttcggc aacatcgtgg acgaggtggc ctaccacgag aagtacccca
     2401 ccatctacca cctgagaaag aaactggtgg acagcaccga caaggccgac ctgcggctga
     2461 tctatctggc cctggcccac atgatcaagt tccggggcca cttcctgatc gagggcgacc
     2521 tgaaccccga caacagcgac gtggacaagc tgttcatcca gctggtgcag acctacaacc
     2581 agctgttcga ggaaaacccc atcaacgcca gcggcgtgga cgccaaggcc atcctgtctg
     2641 ccagactgag caagagcaga cggctggaaa atctgatcgc ccagctgccc ggcgagaaga
     2701 agaatggcct gttcggaaac ctgattgccc tgagcctggg cctgaccccc aacttcaaga
     2761 gcaacttcga cctggccgag gatgccaaac tgcagctgag caaggacacc tacgacgacg
     2821 acctggacaa cctgctggcc cagatcggcg accagtacgc cgacctgttt ctggccgcca
     2881 agaacctgtc cgacgccatc ctgctgagcg acatcctgag agtgaacacc gagatcacca
     2941 aggcccccct gagcgcctct atgatcaaga gatacgacga gcaccaccag gacctgaccc
     3001 tgctgaaagc tctcgtgcgg cagcagctgc ctgagaagta caaagagatt ttcttcgacc
     3061 agagcaagaa cggctacgcc ggctacattg acggcggagc cagccaggaa gagttctaca
     3121 agttcatcaa gcccatcctg gaaaagatgg acggcaccga ggaactgctc gtgaagctga
     3181 acagagagga cctgctgcgg aagcagcgga ccttcgacaa cggcagcatc ccccaccaga
     3241 tccacctggg agagctgcac gccattctgc ggcggcagga agatttttac ccattcctga
     3301 aggacaaccg ggaaaagatc gagaagatcc tgaccttccg catcccctac tacgtgggcc
     3361 ctctggccag gggaaacagc agattcgcct ggatgaccag aaagagcgag gaaaccatca
     3421 ccccctggaa cttcgaggaa gtggtggaca agggcgcttc cgcccagagc ttcatcgagc
     3481 ggatgaccaa cttcgataag aacctgccca acgagaaggt gctgcccaag cacagcctgc
     3541 tgtacgagta cttcaccgtg tataacgagc tgaccaaagt gaaatacgtg accgagggaa
     3601 tgagaaagcc cgccttcctg agcggcgagc agaaaaaggc catcgtggac ctgctgttca
     3661 agaccaaccg gaaagtgacc gtgaagcagc tgaaagagga ctacttcaag aaaatcgagt
     3721 gcttcgactc cgtggaaatc tccggcgtgg aagatcggtt caacgcctcc ctgggcacat
     3781 accacgatct gctgaaaatt atcaaggaca aggacttcct ggacaatgag gaaaacgagg
     3841 acattctgga agatatcgtg ctgaccctga cactgtttga ggacagagag atgatcgagg
     3901 aacggctgaa aacctatgcc cacctgttcg acgacaaagt gatgaagcag ctgaagcggc
     3961 ggagatacac cggctggggc aggctgagcc ggaagctgat caacggcatc cgggacaagc
     4021 agtccggcaa gacaatcctg gatttcctga agtccgacgg cttcgccaac agaaacttca
     4081 tgcagctgat ccacgacgac agcctgacct ttaaagagga catccagaaa gcccaggtgt
     4141 ccggccaggg cgatagcctg cacgagcaca ttgccaatct ggccggcagc cccgccatta
     4201 agaagggcat cctgcagaca gtgaaggtgg tggacgagct cgtgaaagtg atgggccggc
     4261 acaagcccga gaacatcgtg atcgaaatgg ccagagagaa ccagaccacc cagaagggac
     4321 agaagaacag ccgcgagaga atgaagcgga tcgaagaggg catcaaagag ctgggcagcc
     4381 agatcctgaa agaacacccc gtggaaaaca cccagctgca gaacgagaag ctgtacctgt
     4441 actacctgca gaatgggcgg gatatgtacg tggaccagga actggacatc aaccggctgt
     4501 ccgactacga tgtggaccat atcgtgcctc agagctttct gaaggacgac tccatcgaca
     4561 acaaggtgct gaccagaagc gacaagaacc ggggcaagag cgacaacgtg ccctccgaag
     4621 aggtcgtgaa gaagatgaag aactactggc ggcagctgct gaacgccaag ctgattaccc
     4681 agagaaagtt cgacaatctg accaaggccg agagaggcgg cctgagcgaa ctggataagg
     4741 ccggcttcat caagagacag ctggtggaaa cccggcagat cacaaagcac gtggcacaga
     4801 tcctggactc ccggatgaac actaagtacg acgagaatga caagctgatc cgggaagtga
     4861 aagtgatcac cctgaagtcc aagctggtgt ccgatttccg gaaggatttc cagttttaca
     4921 aagtgcgcga gatcaacaac taccaccacg cccacgacgc ctacctgaac gccgtcgtgg
     4981 gaaccgccct gatcaaaaag taccctaagc tggaaagcga gttcgtgtac ggcgactaca
     5041 aggtgtacga cgtgcggaag atgatcgcca agagcgagca ggaaatcggc aaggctaccg
     5101 ccaagtactt cttctacagc aacatcatga actttttcaa gaccgagatt accctggcca
     5161 acggcgagat ccggaagcgg cctctgatcg agacaaacgg cgaaaccggg gagatcgtgt
     5221 gggataaggg ccgggatttt gccaccgtgc ggaaagtgct gagcatgccc caagtgaata
     5281 tcgtgaaaaa gaccgaggtg cagacaggcg gcttcagcaa agagtctatc ctgcccaaga
     5341 ggaacagcga taagctgatc gccagaaaga aggactggga ccctaagaag tacggcggct
     5401 tcgacagccc caccgtggcc tattctgtgc tggtggtggc caaagtggaa aagggcaagt
     5461 ccaagaaact gaagagtgtg aaagagctgc tggggatcac catcatggaa agaagcagct
     5521 tcgagaagaa tcccatcgac tttctggaag ccaagggcta caaagaagtg aaaaaggacc
     5581 tgatcatcaa gctgcctaag tactccctgt tcgagctgga aaacggccgg aagagaatgc
     5641 tggcctctgc cggcgaactg cagaagggaa acgaactggc cctgccctcc aaatatgtga
     5701 acttcctgta cctggccagc cactatgaga agctgaaggg ctcccccgag gataatgagc
     5761 agaaacagct gtttgtggaa cagcacaagc actacctgga cgagatcatc gagcagatca
     5821 gcgagttctc caagagagtg atcctggccg acgctaatct ggacaaagtg ctgtccgcct
     5881 acaacaagca ccgggataag cccatcagag agcaggccga gaatatcatc cacctgttta
     5941 ccctgaccaa tctgggagcc cctgccgcct tcaagtactt tgacaccacc atcgaccgga
     6001 agaggtacac cagcaccaaa gaggtgctgg acgccaccct gatccaccag agcatcaccg
     6061 gcctgtacga gacacggatc gacctgtctc agctgggagg cgatgatgac tcgagcggcc
     6121 gcatcgtgac tgactgacga tctgcctcgc gcgtttcggt gatgacggtg aaaacctctg
     6181 acacatgcag ctcccggaga cggtcacagc ttgtctgtaa gcggatgccg ggagcagaca
     6241 agcccgtcag ggcgcgtcag cgggtgttgg cgggtgtcgg ggcgcagcca tgacccagtc
     6301 acgtagcgat agcggagtgt ataattcttg aagacgaaag ggcctcgtga tacgcctatt
     6361 tttataggtt aatgtcatga taataatggt ttcttagacg tcaggtggca cttttcgggg
     6421 aaatgtgcgc ggaaccccta tttgtttatt tttctaaata cattcaaata tgtatccgct
     6481 catgagacaa taaccctgat aaatgcttca ataatattga aaaaggaaga gtatgagtat
     6541 tcaacatttc cgtgtcgccc ttattccctt ttttgcggca ttttgccttc ctgtttttgc
     6601 tcacccagaa acgctggtga aagtaaaaga tgctgaagat cagttgggtg cacgagtggg
     6661 ttacatcgaa ctggatctca acagcggtaa gatccttgag agttttcgcc ccgaagaacg
     6721 ttttccaatg atgagcactt ttaaagttct gctatgtggc gcggtattat cccgtgttga
     6781 cgccgggcaa gagcaactcg gtcgccgcat acactattct cagaatgact tggttgagta
     6841 ctcaccagtc acagaaaagc atcttacgga tggcatgaca gtaagagaat tatgcagtgc
     6901 tgccataacc atgagtgata acactgcggc caacttactt ctgacaacga tcggaggacc
     6961 gaaggagcta accgcttttt tgcacaacat gggggatcat gtaactcgcc ttgatcgttg
     7021 ggaaccggag ctgaatgaag ccataccaaa cgacgagcgt gacaccacga tgcctgcagc
     7081 aatggcaaca acgttgcgca aactattaac tggcgaacta cttactctag cttcccggca
     7141 acaattaata gactggatgg aggcggataa agttgcagga ccacttctgc gctcggccct
     7201 tccggctggc tggtttattg ctgataaatc tggagccggt gagcgtgggt ctcgcggtat
     7261 cattgcagca ctggggccag atggtaagcc ctcccgtatc gtagttatct acacgacggg
     7321 gagtcaggca actatggatg aacgaaatag acagatcgct gagataggtg cctcactgat
     7381 taagcattgg taactgtcag accaagttta ctcatatata ctttagattg atttaaaact
     7441 tcatttttaa tttaaaagga tctaggtgaa gatccttttt gataatctca tgaccaaaat
     7501 cccttaacgt gagttttcgt tccactgagc gtcagacccc gtagaaaaga tcaaaggatc
     7561 ttcttgagat cctttttttc tgcgcgtaat ctgctgcttg caaacaaaaa aaccaccgct
     7621 accagcggtg gtttgtttgc cggatcaaga gctaccaact ctttttccga aggtaactgg
     7681 cttcagcaga gcgcagatac caaatactgt ccttctagtg tagccgtagt taggccacca
     7741 cttcaagaac tctgtagcac cgcctacata cctcgctctg ctaatcctgt taccagtggc
     7801 tgctgccagt ggcgataagt cgtgtcttac cgggttggac tcaagacgat agttaccgga
     7861 taaggcgcag cggtcgggct gaacgggggg ttcgtgcaca cagcccagct tggagcgaac
     7921 gacctacacc gaactgagat acctacagcg tgagctatga gaaagcgcca cgcttcccga
     7981 agggagaaag gcggacaggt atccggtaag cggcagggtc ggaacaggag agcgcacgag
     8041 ggagcttcca gggggaaacg cctggtatct ttatagtcct gtcgggtttc gccacctctg
     8101 acttgagcgt cgatttttgt gatgctcgtc aggggggcgg agcctatgga aaaacgccag
     8161 caacgcggcc tttttacggt tcctggcctt ttgctggcct tttgctcaca tgttctttcc
     8221 tgcgttatcc cctgattctg tggataaccg tattaccgcc tttgagtgag ctgataccgc
     8281 tcgccgcagc cgaacgaccg agcgcagcga gtcagtgagc gaggaagcgg aagagcgcct
     8341 gatgcggtat tttctcctta cgcatctgtg cggtatttca caccgcataa attccgacac
     8401 catcgaatgg cgcaaaacct ttcgcggtat ggcatgatag cgcccggaag agagtcaatt
     8461 cagggtggtg aatgtgaaac cagtaacgtt atacgatgtc gcagagtatg ccggtgtctc
     8521 ttatcagacc gtttcccgcg tggtgaacca ggccagccac gtttctgcga aaacgcggga
     8581 aaaagtggaa gcggcgatgg cggagctgaa ttacattccc aaccgcgtgg cacaacaact
     8641 ggcgggcaaa cagtcgttgc tgattggcgt tgccacctcc agtctggccc tgcacgcgcc
     8701 gtcgcaaatt gtcgcggcga ttaaatctcg cgccgatcaa ctgggtgcca gcgtggtggt
     8761 gtcgatggta gaacgaagcg gcgtcgaagc ctgtaaagcg gcggtgcaca atcttctcgc
     8821 gcaacgcgtc agtgggctga tcattaacta tccgctggat gaccaggatg ccattgctgt
     8881 ggaagctgcc tgcactaatg ttccggcgtt atttcttgat gtctctgacc agacacccat
     8941 caacagtatt attttctccc atgaagacgg tacgcgactg ggcgtggagc atctggtcgc
     9001 attgggtcac cagcaaatcg cgctgttagc gggcccatta agttctgtct cggcgcgtct
     9061 gcgtctggct ggctg
//
