>Addgene plasmid #101044 | SpyCas9(WT) | depositor partial sequence | sequence record 190378 | Cas9
ATGGACAAGAAGTACAGCATCGGCCTGGACATCGGCACCAACTCTGTGGGCTGGGCCGTGATCACCGACG
AGTACAAGGTGCCCAGCAAGAAATTCAAGGTGCTGGGCAACACCGACCGGCACAGCATCAAGAAGAACCT
GATCGGAGCCCTGCTGTTCGACAGCGGCGAAACAGCCGAGGCCACCCGGCTGAAGAGAACCGCCAGAAGA
AGATACACCAGACGGAAGAACCGGATCTGCTATCTGCAAGAGATCTTCAGCAACGAGATGGCCAAGGTGG
ACGACAGCTTCTTCCACAGACTGGAAGAGTCCTTCCTGGTGGAAGAGGATAAGAAGCACGAGCGGCACCC
CATCTTCGGCAACATCGTGGACGAGGTGGCCTACCACGAGAAGTACCCCACCATCTACCACCTGAGAAAG
AAACTGGTGGACAGCACCGACAAGGCCGACCTGCGGCTGATCTATCTGGCCCTGGCCCACATGATCAAGT
TCCGGGGCCACTTCCTGATCGAGGGCGACCTGAACCCCGACAACAGCGACGTGGACAAGCTGTTCATCCA
GCTGGTGCAGACCTACAACCAGCTGTTCGAGGAAAACCCCATCAACGCCAGCGGCGTGGACGCCAAGGCC
ATCCTGTCTGCCAGACTGAGCAAGAGCAGACGGCTGGAAAATCTGATCGCCCAGCTGCCCGGCGAGAAGA
AGAATGGCCTGTTCGGAAACCTGATTGCCCTGAGCCTGGGCCTGACCCCCAACTTCAAGAGCAACTTCGA
CCTGGCCGAGGATGCCAAACTGCAGCTGAGCAAGGACACCTACGACGACGACCTGGACAACCTGCTGGCC
CAGATCGGCGACCAGTACGCCGACCTGTTTCTGGCCGCCAAGAACCTGTCCGACGCCATCCTGCTGAGCG
ACATCCTGAGAGTGAACACCGAGATCACCAAGGCCCCCCTGAGCGCCTCTATGATCAAGAGATACGACGA
GCACCACCAGGACCTGACCCTGCTGAAAGCTCTCGTGCGGCAGCAGCTGCCTGAGAAGTACAAAGAGATT
TTCTTCGACCAGAGCAAGAACGGCTACGCCGGCTACATTGACGGCGGAGCCAGCCAGGAAGAGTTCTACA
AGTTCATCAAGCCCATCCTGGAAAAGATGGACGGCACCGAGGAACTGCTCGTGAAGCTGAACAGAGAGGA
CCTGCTGCGGAAGCAGCGGACCTTCGACAACGGCAGCATCCCCCACCAGATCCACCTGGGAGAGCTGCAC
GCCATTCTGCGGCGGCAGGAAGATTTTTACCCATTCCTGAAGGACAACCGGGAAAAGATCGAGAAGATCC
TGACCTTCCGCATCCCCTACTACGTGGGCCCTCTGGCCAGGGGAAACAGCAGATTCGCCTGGATGACCAG
AAAGAGCGAGGAAACCATCACCCCCTGGAACTTCGAGGAAGTGGTGGACAAGGGCGCTTCCGCCCAGAGC
TTCATCGAGCGGATGACCAACTTCGATAAGAACCTGCCCAACGAGAAGGTGCTGCCCAAGCACAGCCTGC
TGTACGAGTACTTCACCGTGTATAACGAGCTGACCAAAGTGAAATACGTGACCGAGGGAATGAGAAAGCC
CGCCTTCCTGAGCGGCGAGCAGAAAAAGGCCATCGTGGACCTGCTGTTCAAGACCAACCGGAAAGTGACC
GTGAAGCAGCTGAAAGAGGACTACTTCAAGAAAATCGAGTGCTTCGACTCCGTGGAAATCTCCGGCGTGG
AAGATCGGTTCAACGCCTCCCTGGGCACATACCACGATCTGCTGAAAATTATCAAGGACAAGGACTTCCT
GGACAATGAGGAAAACGAGGACATTCTGGAAGATATCGTGCTGACCCTGACACTGTTTGAGGACAGAGAG
ATGATCGAGGAACGGCTGAAAACCTATGCCCACCTGTTCGACGACAAAGTGATGAAGCAGCTGAAGCGGC
GGAGATACACCGGCTGGGGCAGGCTGAGCCGGAAGCTGATCAACGGCATCCGGGACAAGCAGTCCGGCAA
GACAATCCTGGATTTCCTGAAGTCCGACGGCTTCGCCAACAGAAACTTCATGCAGCTGATCCACGACGAC
AGCCTGACCTTTAAAGAGGACATCCAGAAAGCCCAGGTGTCCGGCCAGGGCGATAGCCTGCACGAGCACA
TTGCCAATCTGGCCGGCAGCCCCGCCATTAAGAAGGGCATCCTGCAGACAGTGAAGGTGGTGGACGAGCT
CGTGAAAGTGATGGGCCGGCACAAGCCCGAGAACATCGTGATCGAAATGGCCAGAGAGAACCAGACCACC
CAGAAGGGACAGAAGAACAGCCGCGAGAGAATGAAGCGGATCGAAGAGGGCATCAAAGAGCTGGGCAGCC
AGATCCTGAAAGAACACCCCGTGGAAAACACCCAGCTGCAGAACGAGAAGCTGTACCTGTACTACCTGCA
GAATGGGCGGGATATGTACGTGGACCAGGAACTGGACATCAACCGGCTGTCCGACTACGATGTGGACCAT
ATCGTGCCTCAGAGCTTTCTGAAGGACGACTCCATCGACAACAAGGTGCTGACCAGAAGCGACAAGAACC
GGGGCAAGAGCGACAACGTGCCCTCCGAAGAGGTCGTGAAGAAGATGAAGAACTACTGGCGGCAGCTGCT
GAACGCCAAGCTGATTACCCAGAGAAAGTTCGACAATCTGACCAAGGCCGAGAGAGGCGGCCTGAGCGAA
CTGGATAAGGCCGGCTTCATCAAGAGACAGCTGGTGGAAACCCGGCAGATCACAAAGCACGTGGCACAGA
TCCTGGACTCCCGGATGAACACTAAGTACGACGAGAATGACAAGCTGATCCGGGAAGTGAAAGTGATCAC
CCTGAAGTCCAAGCTGGTGTCCGATTTCCGGAAGGATTTCCAGTTTTACAAAGTGCGCGAGATCAACAAC
TACCACCACGCCCACGACGCCTACCTGAACGCCGTCGTGGGAACCGCCCTGATCAAAAAGTACCCTAAGC
TGGAAAGCGAGTTCGTGTACGGCGACTACAAGGTGTACGACGTGCGGAAGATGATCGCCAAGAGCGAGCA
GGAAATCGGCAAGGCTACCGCCAAGTACTTCTTCTACAGCAACATCATGAACTTTTTCAAGACCGAGATT
ACCCTGGCCAACGGCGAGATCCGGAAGCGGCCTCTGATCGAGACAAACGGCGAAACCGGGGAGATCGTGT
GGGATAAGGGCCGGGATTTTGCCACCGTGCGGAAAGTGCTGAGCATGCCCCAAGTGAATATCGTGAAAAA
GACCGAGGTGCAGACAGGCGGCTTCAGCAAAGAGTCTATCCTGCCCAAGAGGAACAGCGATAAGCTGATC
GCCAGAAAGAAGGACTGGGACCCTAAGAAGTACGGCGGCTTCGACAGCCCCACCGTGGCCTATTCTGTGC
TGGTGGTGGCCAAAGTGGAAAAGGGCAAGTCCAAGAAACTGAAGAGTGTGAAAGAGCTGCTGGGGATCAC
CATCATGGAAAGAAGCAGCTTCGAGAAGAATCCCATCGACTTTCTGGAAGCCAAGGGCTACAAAGAAGTG
AAAAAGGACCTGATCATCAAGCTGCCTAAGTACTCCCTGTTCGAGCTGGAAAACGGCCGGAAGAGAATGC
TGGCCTCTGCCGGCGAACTGCAGAAGGGAAACGAACTGGCCCTGCCCTCCAAATATGTGAACTTCCTGTA
CCTGGCCAGCCACTATGAGAAGCTGAAGGGCTCCCCCGAGGATAATGAGCAGAAACAGCTGTTTGTGGAA
CAGCACAAGCACTACCTGGACGAGATCATCGAGCAGATCAGCGAGTTCTCCAAGAGAGTGATCCTGGCCG
ACGCTAATCTGGACAAAGTGCTGTCCGCCTACAACAAGCACCGGGATAAGCCCATCAGAGAGCAGGCCGA
GAATATCATCCACCTGTTTACCCTGACCAATCTGGGAGCCCCTGCCGCCTTCAAGTACTTTGACACCACC
ATCGACCGGAAGAGGTACACCAGCACCAAAGAGGTGCTGGACGCCACCCTGATCCACCAGAGCATCACCG
GCCTGTACGAGACACGGATCGACCTGTCTCAGCTGGGAGGCGAT
